>Addgene plasmid #55440 | mCerulean3-Profilin-10 | addgene full sequence | sequence record 198667 | Addgene NGS Result
CGTTACATAACTTACGGTAAATGGCCCGCCTGGCTGACCGCCCAACGACCCCCGCCCATTGACGTCAATA
ATGACGTATGTTCCCATAGTAACGCCAATAGGGACTTTCCATTGACGTCAATGGGTGGAGTATTTACGGT
AAACTGCCCACTTGGCAGTACATCAAGTGTATCATATGCCAAGTACGCCCCCTATTGACGTCAATGACGG
TAAATGGCCCGCCTGGCATTATGCCCAGTACATGACCTTATGGGACTTTCCTACTTGGCAGTACATCTAC
GTATTAGTCATCGCTATTACCATGGTGATGCGGTTTTGGCAGTACATCAATGGGCGTGGATAGCGGTTTG
ACTCACGGGGATTTCCAAGTCTCCACCCCATTGACGTCAATGGGAGTTTGTTTTGGCACCAAAATCAACG
GGACTTTCCAAAATGTCGTAACAACTCCGCCCCATTGACGCAAATGGGCGGTAGGCGTGTACGGTGGGAG
GTCTATATAAGCAGAGCTGGTTTAGTGAACCGTCAGATCCGCTAGCGCTACCGGTCGCCACCATGGTGAG
CAAGGGCGAGGAGCTGTTCACCGGGGTGGTGCCCATCCTGGTCGAGCTGGACGGCGACGTAAACGGCCAC
AAGTTCAGCGTGTCCGGCGAGGGCGAGGGCGATGCCACCTACGGCAAGCTGACCCTGAAGTTCATCTGCA
CCACCGGCAAGCTGCCCGTGCCCTGGCCCACCCTCGTGACCACCCTGAGCTGGGGCGTGCAGTGCTTCGC
CCGCTACCCCGACCACATGAAGCAGCACGACTTCTTCAAGTCCGCCATGCCCGAAGGCTACGTCCAGGAG
CGCACCATCTTCTTCAAGGACGACGGCAACTACAAGACCCGCGCCGAGGTGAAGTTCGAGGGCGACACCC
TGGTGAACCGCATCGAGCTGAAGGGCATCGACTTCAAGGAGGACGGCAACATCCTGGGGCACAAGCTGGA
GTACAACGCCATCCACGGCAACGTCTATATCACCGCCGACAAGCAGAAGAACGGCATCAAGGCCAACTTC
GGCCTCAACTGCAACATCGAGGACGGCAGCGTGCAGCTCGCCGACCACTACCAGCAGAACACCCCCATCG
GCGACGGCCCCGTGCTGCTGCCCGACAACCACTACCTGAGCACCCAGTCCAAGCTGAGCAAAGACCCCAA
CGAGAAGCGCGATCACATGGTCCTGCTGGAGTTCGTGACCGCCGCCGGGATCACTCTCGGCATGGACGAG
CTGTACAAGTCCGGACTCAGATCTCGAGCTCAAGCTTCCATGGCCGGGTGGAACGCCTACATCGACAGCC
TTATGGCGGACGGGACCTGTCAGGACGCGGCCATCGTAGGCTACAAGGACTCGCCCTCCGTCTGGGCCGC
CGTCCCCGGGAAGACCTTCGTTAGCATTACGCCAGCTGAGGTTGGTGTCCTGGTAGGCAAAGACCGGTCA
AGTTTTTTCGTCAATGGGCTGACACTTGGGGGCCAGAAATGTTCTGTGATCCGGGACTCACTGCTGCAAG
ACGGGGAATTTACAATGGATCTTCGTACCAAGAGCACCGGAGGAGCCCCCACCTTCAATGTCACTGTCAC
CATGACTGCCAAGACGCTAGTCCTGCTGATGGGCAAAGAAGGTGTCCACGGTGGTTTGATCAACAAGAAA
TGTTATGAAATGGCCTCTCACCTGCGGCGTTCCCAGTACTAAGGATCCACCGGATCTAGATAACTGATCA
TAATCAGCCATACCACATTTGTAGAGGTTTTACTTGCTTTAAAAAACCTCCCACACCTCCCCCTGAACCT
GAAACATAAAATGAATGCAATTGTTGTTGTTAACTTGTTTATTGCAGCTTATAATGGTTACAAATAAAGC
AATAGCATCACAAATTTCACAAATAAAGCATTTTTTTCACTGCATTCTAGTTGTGGTTTGTCCAAACTCA
TCAATGTATCTTAACGCGTAAATTGTAAGCGTTAATATTTTGTTAAAATTCGCGTTAAATTTTTGTTAAA
TCAGCTCATTTTTTAACCAATAGGCCGAAATCGGCAAAATCCCTTATAAATCAAAAGAATAGACCGAGAT
AGGGT
[37 nt withheld, positions 2106-2142]
AAAGAACGTGGACTCCAACGTCAAAGG
[49 nt withheld, positions 2170-2218]
T
[91 nt withheld, positions 2220-2310]
G
[124 nt withheld, positions 2312-2435]
CAGGTGGCACTTTTCGGGGAAATGTGCGCGGAACCCCTATTTGTTTATTTTTCTAAATACATTCAAATAT
GTATCCGCTCATGAGACAATAACCCTGATAAATGCTTCAATAATATTGAAAAAGGAAGAGTCCTGAGGCG
GAAAGAACCAGCTGTGGAATGTGTGTCAGTTAGGGTGTGGAAAGTCCCCAGGCTCCCCAGCAGGCAGAAG
TATGCAAAGCATGCATCTCAATTAGTCAGCAACCAGGTGTGGAAAGTCCCCAGGCTCCCCAGCAGGCAGA
AGTATGCAAAGCATGCATCTCAATTAGTCAGCAACCATAGTCCCGCCCCTAACTCCGCCCATCCCGCCCC
TAACTCCGCCCAGTTCCGCCCATTCTCCGCCCCATGGCTGACTAATTTTTTTTATTTATGCAGAGGCCGA
GGCCGCCTCGGCCTCTGAGCTATTCCAGAAGTAGTGAGGAGGCTTTTTTGGAGGCCTAGGCTTTTGCAAA
GATCGATCAAGAGACAGGATGAGGATCGTTTCGCATGATTGAACAAGATGGATTGCACGCAGGTTCTCCG
GCCGCTTGGGTGGAGAGGCTATTCGGCTATGACTGGGCACAACAGACAATCGGCTGCTCTGATGCCGCCG
TGTTCCGGCTGTCAGCGCAGGGGCGCCCGGTTCTTTTTGTCAAGACCGACCTGTCCGGTGCCCTGAATGA
ACTGCAAGACGAGGCAGCGCGGCTATCGTGGCTGGCCACGACGGGCGTTCCTTGCGCAGCTGTGCTCGAC
GTTGTCACTGAAGCGGGAAGGGACTGGCTGCTATTGGGCGAAGTGCCGGGGCAGGATCTCCTGTCATCTC
ACCTTGCTCCTGCCGAGAAAGTATCCATCATGGCTGATGCAATGCGGCGGCTGCATACGCTTGATCCGGC
TACCTGCCCATTCGACCACCAAGCGAAACATCGCATCGAGCGAGCACGTACTCGGATGGAAGCCGGTCTT
GTCGATCAGGATGATCTGGACGAAGAGCATCAGGGGCTCGCGCCAGCCGAACTGTTCGCCAGGCTCAAGG
CGAGCATGCCCGACGGCGAGGATCTCGTCGTGACCCATGGCGATGCCTGCTTGCCGAATATCATGGTGGA
AAATGGCCGCTTTTCTGGATTCATCGACTGTGGCCGGCTGGGTGTGGCGGACCGCTATCAGGACATAGCG
TTGGCTACCCGTGATATTGCTGAAGAGCTTGGCGGCGAATGGGCTGACCGCTTCCTCGTGCTTTACGGTA
TCGCCGCTCCCGATTCGCAGCGCATCGCCTTCTATCGCCTTCTTGACGAGTTCTTCTGAGCGGGACTCTG
GGGTTCGAAATGACCGACCAAGCGACGCCCAACCTGCCATCACGAGATTTCGATTCCACCGCCGCCTTCT
ATGAAAGGTTGGGCTTCGGAATCGTTTTCCGGGACGCCGGCTGGATGATCCTCCAGCGCGGGGATCTCAT
GCTGGAGTTCTTCGCCCACCCTAGGGGGAGGCTAACTGAAACACGGAAGGAGACAATACCGGAAGGAACC
CGCGCTATGACGGCAATAAAAAGACAGAATAAAACGCACGGTGTTGGGTCGTTTGTTCATAAACGCGGGG
TTCGGTCCCAGGGCTGGCACTCTGTCGATACCCCACCGAGACCCCATTGGGGCCAATACGCCCGCGTTTC
TTCCTTTTCCCCACCCCACCCCCCAAGTTCGGGTGAAGGCCCAGGGCTCGCAGCCAACGTCGGGGCGGCA
GGCCCTGCCATAGCCTCAGGTTACTCATATATACTTTAGATTGATTTAAAACTTCATTTTTAATTTAAAA
GGATCTAGGTGAAGATCCTTTTTGATAATCTCATGACCAAAATCCCTTAACGTGAGTTTTCGTTCCACTG
AGCGTCAGACCCCGTAGAAAAGATCAAAGGATCTTCTTGAGATCCTTTTTTTCTGCGCGTAATCTGCTGC
TTGCAAACAAAAAAACCACCGCTACCAGCGGTGGTTTGTTTGCCGGATCAAGAGCTACCAACTCTTTTTC
CGAAGGTAACTGGCTTCAGCAGAGCGCAGATACCAAATACTGTTCTTCTAGTGTAGCCGTAGTTAGGCCA
CCACTTCAAGAACTCTGTAGCACCGCCTACATACCTCGCTCTGCTAATCCTGTTACCAGTGGCTGCTGCC
AGTGGCGATAAGTCGTGTCTTACCGGGTTGGACTCAAGACGATAGTTACCGGATAAGGCGCAGCGGTCGG
GCTGAACGGGGGGTTCGTGCACACAGCCCAGCTTGGAGCGAACGACCTACACCGAACTGAGATACCTACA
GCGTGAGCTATGAGAAAGCGCCACGCTTCCCGAAGGGAGAAAGGCGGACAGGTATCCGGTAAGCGGCAGG
GTCGGAACAGGAGAGCGCACGAGGGAGCTTCCAGGGGGAAACGCCTGGTATCTTTATAGTCCTGTCGGGT
TTCGCCACCTCTGACTTGAGCGTCGATTTTTGTGATGCTCGTCAGGGGGGCGGAGCCTATGGAAAAACGC
CAGCAACGCGGCCTTTTTACGGTTCCTGGCCTTTTGCTGGCCTTTTGCTCACATGTTCTTTCCTGCGTTA
TCCCCTGATTCTGTGGATAACCGTATTACCGCCATGCATTAGTTATTAATAGTAATCAATTACGGGGTCA
TTAGTTCATAGCCCATATATGGAGTTCCG
Features (pLannotate 1.2.2; 16 found; start..end, strand, type, name):
      1..304     +  enhancer       CMV enhancer: human cytomegalovirus immediate early enhancer
    305..508     +  promoter       CMV promoter: human cytomegalovirus (CMV) immediate early promoter
    553..1269    +  CDS            mCerulean3: mCerulean3 is a basic (constitutively fluorescent) cyan fluorescent protein published in 2011, derived from Aequorea victoria. It is reported to be a somewhat slowly-maturing monomer with very low acid sensitivity.
   1270..1298    +  misc_feature   MCS (fragment): multiple cloning site
   1300..1719    +  CDS            Pfn1: PROF1_MOUSE - Experimental evidence at protein level: Swiss-Prot protein existence level 1. Binds to actin and affects the structure of the cytoskeleton. At high concentrations, profilin prevents the polymerization of actin, whereas it enhances it at low concentrations. By binding to PIP2, it inhibits the formation of IP3 and DG. Inhibits androgen receptor (AR) and HTT aggregation and binding of G-actin is essential for its inhibition of AR (By similarity). From Mus musculus (Mouse).
   1745..1829    +  CDS            large T antigen (fragment): large T antigen from SV40 (simian virus 40)
   1852..1973    +  polyA_signal   SV40 poly(A) signal: SV40 polyadenylation signal
   2007..2435    -  rep_origin     f1 ori (sequence partly withheld): f1 bacteriophage origin of replication; arrow indicates direction of (+) strand synthesis
   2462..2566    +  promoter       AmpR promoter: bla
   2568..2925    +  promoter       SV40 promoter: SV40 enhancer and early promoter
   2960..3754    +  CDS            NeoR/KanR: aminoglycoside phosphotransferase from Tn5; aph(3')-II (or nptII); confers resistance to neomycin, kanamycin, and G418 (Geneticin®)
   3775..3927    +  CDS            ble (fragment): BLE_KLEPN - Experimental evidence at protein level: Swiss-Prot protein existence level 1. Binding protein with a strong affinity to the bleomycin family of antibiotics. Binds to CL990; an antimitotic-antibiotic compound. From Klebsiella pneumoniae.
   3986..4033    +  polyA_signal   HSV TK poly(A) signal: herpes simplex virus thymidine kinase polyadenylation signal (Cole and Stacy, 1985)
   4124..4140    -  polyA_signal   bGH poly(A) signal (fragment): bovine growth hormone polyadenylation signal
   4362..4950    +  rep_origin     ori: high-copy-number ColE1/pMB1/pBR322/pUC origin of replication
   5065..5124    +  enhancer       CMV enhancer (fragment): human cytomegalovirus immediate early enhancer
