[The description below was written by a language model from this plasmid's Addgene catalogue record and pLannotate feature annotations shown in this document.]
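Description:
mCerulean3-Profilin-10 is a mammalian expression plasmid of about 5.1 kb that produces mouse profilin-1 (Pfn1) fused to the cyan fluorescent protein mCerulean3. It is built on an mCerulean3 backbone with the layout of a C1-type fluorescent protein fusion vector. The human cytomegalovirus immediate early enhancer and promoter drive a single open reading frame in which mCerulean3 comes first, followed by a short linker derived from the remnant of the multiple cloning site, and then the Pfn1 coding sequence. The fluorescent protein therefore sits at the N terminus of profilin, and the "10" in the name probably refers to the linker length, though the record does not say so. An SV40 polyadenylation signal terminates the transcript. The small large T antigen, ble and bGH poly(A) fragments in the annotation appear to be incidental backbone matches rather than functional elements.

The plasmid is propagated in E. coli at high copy from a pUC-type ColE1 origin, and an f1 origin is also present. A single Tn5 aminoglycoside phosphotransferase gene (NeoR/KanR) provides both selections. A bacterial bla-type promoter expresses it for kanamycin resistance in bacteria, while the SV40 enhancer and early promoter, paired with an HSV TK polyadenylation signal, express it for G418 selection of stably transfected mammalian cells.

Profilin binds actin monomers and regulates filament assembly, so the fusion serves as a cytoskeletal localization marker for live-cell fluorescence imaging. The recorded excitation and emission maxima are 433 and 475 nm. mCerulean3 is a monomeric Aequorea victoria derivative developed for improved brightness and reduced reversible photoswitching.
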