Addgene plasmid #55440: mCerulean3-Profilin-10
Purpose: Localization: Cytoskeleton, Excitation: 433, Emission: 475
Depositing lab: Michael Davidson. Depositing organization: Florida State University, Tallahassee. Publication: An improved cerulean fluorescent protein with enhanced brightness and reduced reversible photoswitching. Markwardt ML, Kremers GJ, Kraft CA, Ray K, Cranfill PJ, Wilson KA, Day RN, Wachter RM, Davidson MW, Rizzo MA. PLoS One. 2011 . 6(3):e17896. 10.1371/journal.pone.0017896 PubMed 21479270.
Backbone
  Vector backbone: mCerulean3
  Backbone size w/o insert (bp): 4750
  Vector type: Mammalian Expression
  Selectable markers: Neomycin (select with G418)
Growth in bacteria
  Bacterial resistance: Kanamycin, 50 μg/mL
  Growth temperature: 37°C
  Growth strain: DH5alpha
  Copy number: High Copy
Gene/Insert
  Gene/Insert name: Profilin (alt name: NM_011072.4)
  Species: M. musculus (mouse)
  Promoter: CMV
  Tag / fusion protein: mCerulean3 (N terminal on backbone)
  Cloning method: Unknown
  Sequencing primers: 5′ CMV-F; 3′ SV40pA-R
Terms and licenses: Academic/Nonprofit Terms; Industry Terms: Not Available to Industry
Depositor comments: . Excitation = 433; Emission = 475
How to cite: mCerulean3-Profilin-10 was a gift from Michael Davidson (Addgene plasmid # 55440 ; http://n2t.net/addgene:55440 ; RRID:Addgene_55440)
