>Addgene plasmid #55440 | mCerulean3-Profilin-10 | depositor partial sequence | sequence record 85845 | insert sequence
ATCCGCTAGCGCTACCGGTCGCCACCATGGTGAGCAAGGGCGAGGAGCTGTTCACCGGGGTGGTGCCCAT
CCTGGTCGAGCTGGACGGCGACGTAAACGGCCACAAGTTCAGCGTGTCCGGCGAGGGCGAGGGCGATGCC
ACCTACGGCAAGCTGACCCTGAAGTTCATCTGCACCACCGGCAAGCTGCCCGTGCCCTGGCCCACCCTCG
TGACCACCCTGAGCTGGGGCGTGCAGTGCTTCGCCCGCTACCCCGACCACATGAAGCAGCACGACTTCTT
CAAGTCCGCCATGCCCGAAGGCTACGTCCAGGAGCGCACCATCTTCTTCAAGGACGACGGCAACTACAAG
ACCCGCGCCGAGGTGAAGTTCGAGGGCGACACCCTGGTGAACCGCATCGAGCTGAAGGGCATCGACTTCA
AGGAGGACGGCAACATCCTGGGGCACAAGCTGGAGTACAACGCCATCCACGGCAACGTCTATATCACCGC
CGACAAGCAGAAGAACGGCATCAAGGCCAACTTCGGCCTCAACTGCAACATCGAGGACGGCAGCGTGCAG
CTCGCCGACCACTACCAGCAGAACACCCCCATCGGCGACGGCCCCGTGCTGCTGCCCGACAACCACTACC
TGAGCACCCAGTCCAAGCTGAGCAAAGACCCCAACGAGAAGCGCGATCACATGGTCCTGCTGGAGTTCGT
GACCGCCGCCGGGATCACTCTCGGCATGGACGAGCTGTACAAGTCCGGACTCAGATCTCGAGCTCAAGCT
TCCATGGCCGGGTGGAACGCCTACATCGACAGCCTTATGGCGGACGGGACCTGTCAGGACGCGGCCATCG
TAGGCTACAAGGACTCGCCCTCCGTCTGGGCCGCCGTCCCCGGGAAGACCTTCGTTAGCATTACGCCAGC
TGAGGTTGGTGTCCTGGTAGGCAAAGACCGGTCAAGTTTTTTCGTCAATGGGCTGACACTTGGGGGCCAG
AAATGTTCTGTGATCCGGGACTCACTGCTGCAAGACGGGGAATTTACAATGGATCTTCGTACCAAGAGCA
CCGGAGGAGCCCCCACCTTCAATGTCACTGTCACCATGACTGCCAAGACGCTAGTCCTGCTGATGGGCAA
AGAAGGTGTCCACGGTGGTTTGATCAACAAGAAATGTTATGAAATGGCCTCTCACCTGCGGCGTTCCCAG
TACTAAGGATCCACCGGATCTAGATAACTGATCATAATC
